>Addgene plasmid #216418 | pC1-dmito-oROS-HT | addgene full sequence | sequence record 433842 | Addgene NGS Result
AGCGGCCGCGACTCTAGATCATAATCAGCCATACCACATTTGTAGAGGTTTTACTTGCTTTAAAAAACCT
CCCACACCTCCCCCTGAACCTGAAACATAAAATGAATGCAATTGTTGTTGTTAACTTGTTTATTGCAGCT
TATAATGGTTACAAATAAAGCAATAGCATCACAAATTTCACAAATAAAGCATTTTTTTCACTGCATTCTA
GTTGTGGTTTGTCCAAACTCATCAATGTATCTTAAGGCGTAAATTGTAAGCGTTAATATTTTGTTAAAAT
TCGCGTTAAATTTTTGTTAAATCAGCTCATTTTTTAACCAATAGGCCGAAATCGGCAAAATCCCTTATAA
ATCAAAAGAATAGACCGAGATAGGGT
[37 nt withheld, positions 377-413]
AAAGAACGTGGACTCCAACGTCAAAGG
[49 nt withheld, positions 441-489]
T
[91 nt withheld, positions 491-581]
G
[124 nt withheld, positions 583-706]
CAGGTGGCACTTTTCGGGGAAATGTGCGCGGAACCCCTATTTGTTTATTTTTCTAAATACATTCAAATAT
GTATCCGCTCATGAGACAATAACCCTGATAAATGCTTCAATAATATTGAAAAAGGAAGAGTCCTGAGGCG
GAAAGAACCAGCTGTGGAATGTGTGTCAGTTAGGGTGTGGAAAGTCCCCAGGCTCCCCAGCAGGCAGAAG
TATGCAAAGCATGCATCTCAATTAGTCAGCAACCAGGTGTGGAAAGTCCCCAGGCTCCCCAGCAGGCAGA
AGTATGCAAAGCATGCATCTCAATTAGTCAGCAACCATAGTCCCGCCCCTAACTCCGCCCATCCCGCCCC
TAACTCCGCCCAGTTCCGCCCATTCTCCGCCCCATGGCTGACTAATTTTTTTTATTTATGCAGAGGCCGA
GGCCGCCTCGGCCTCTGAGCTATTCCAGAAGTAGTGAGGAGGCTTTTTTGGAGGCCTAGGCTTTTGCAAA
GATCGATCAAGAGACAGGATGAGGATCGTTTCGCATGATTGAACAAGATGGATTGCACGCAGGTTCTCCG
GCCGCTTGGGTGGAGAGGCTATTCGGCTATGACTGGGCACAACAGACAATCGGCTGCTCTGATGCCGCCG
TGTTCCGGCTGTCAGCGCAGGGGCGCCCGGTTCTTTTTGTCAAGACCGACCTGTCCGGTGCCCTGAATGA
ACTGCAAGACGAGGCAGCGCGGCTATCGTGGCTGGCCACGACGGGCGTTCCTTGCGCAGCTGTGCTCGAC
GTTGTCACTGAAGCGGGAAGGGACTGGCTGCTATTGGGCGAAGTGCCGGGGCAGGATCTCCTGTCATCTC
ACCTTGCTCCTGCCGAGAAAGTATCCATCATGGCTGATGCAATGCGGCGGCTGCATACGCTTGATCCGGC
TACCTGCCCATTCGACCACCAAGCGAAACATCGCATCGAGCGAGCACGTACTCGGATGGAAGCCGGTCTT
GTCGATCAGGATGATCTGGACGAAGAGCATCAGGGGCTCGCGCCAGCCGAACTGTTCGCCAGGCTCAAGG
CGAGCATGCCCGACGGCGAGGATCTCGTCGTGACCCATGGCGATGCCTGCTTGCCGAATATCATGGTGGA
AAATGGCCGCTTTTCTGGATTCATCGACTGTGGCCGGCTGGGTGTGGCGGACCGCTATCAGGACATAGCG
TTGGCTACCCGTGATATTGCTGAAGAGCTTGGCGGCGAATGGGCTGACCGCTTCCTCGTGCTTTACGGTA
TCGCCGCTCCCGATTCGCAGCGCATCGCCTTCTATCGCCTTCTTGACGAGTTCTTCTGAGCGGGACTCTG
GGGTTCGAAATGACCGACCAAGCGACGCCCAACCTGCCATCACGAGATTTCGATTCCACCGCCGCCTTCT
ATGAAAGGTTGGGCTTCGGAATCGTTTTCCGGGACGCCGGCTGGATGATCCTCCAGCGCGGGGATCTCAT
GCTGGAGTTCTTCGCCCACCCTAGGGGGAGGCTAACTGAAACACGGAAGGAGACAATACCGGAAGGAACC
CGCGCTATGACGGCAATAAAAAGACAGAATAAAACGCACGGTGTTGGGTCGTTTGTTCATAAACGCGGGG
TTCGGTCCCAGGGCTGGCACTCTGTCGATACCCCACCGAGACCCCATTGGGGCCAATACGCCCGCGTTTC
TTCCTTTTCCCCACCCCACCCCCCAAGTTCGGGTGAAGGCCCAGGGCTCGCAGCCAACGTCGGGGCGGCA
GGCCCTGCCATAGCCTCAGGTTACTCATATATACTTTAGATTGATTTAAAACTTCATTTTTAATTTAAAA
GGATCTAGGTGAAGATCCTTTTTGATAATCTCATGACCAAAATCCCTTAACGTGAGTTTTCGTTCCACTG
AGCGTCAGACCCCGTAGAAAAGATCAAAGGATCTTCTTGAGATCCTTTTTTTCTGCGCGTAATCTGCTGC
TTGCAAACAAAAAAACCACCGCTACCAGCGGTGGTTTGTTTGCCGGATCAAGAGCTACCAACTCTTTTTC
CGAAGGTAACTGGCTTCAGCAGAGCGCAGATACCAAATACTGTTCTTCTAGTGTAGCCGTAGTTAGGCCA
CCACTTCAAGAACTCTGTAGCACCGCCTACATACCTCGCTCTGCTAATCCTGTTACCAGTGGCTGCTGCC
AGTGGCGATAAGTCGTGTCTTACCGGGTTGGACTCAAGACGATAGTTACCGGATAAGGCGCAGCGGTCGG
GCTGAACGGGGGGTTCGTGCACACAGCCCAGCTTGGAGCGAACGACCTACACCGAACTGAGATACCTACA
GCGTGAGCTATGAGAAAGCGCCACGCTTCCCGAAGGGAGAAAGGCGGACAGGTATCCGGTAAGCGGCAGG
GTCGGAACAGGAGAGCGCACGAGGGAGCTTCCAGGGGGAAACGCCTGGTATCTTTATAGTCCTGTCGGGT
TTCGCCACCTCTGACTTGAGCGTCGATTTTTGTGATGCTCGTCAGGGGGGCGGAGCCTATGGAAAAACGC
CAGCAACGCGGCCTTTTTACGGTTCCTGGCCTTTTGCTGGCCTTTTGCTCACATGTTCTTTCCTGCGTTA
TCCCCTGATTCTGTGGATAACCGTATTACCGCCATGCATTAGTTATTAATAGTAATCAATTACGGGGTCA
TTAGTTCATAGCCCATATATGGAGTTCCGCGTTACATAACTTACGGTAAATGGCCCGCCTGGCTGACCGC
CCAACGACCCCCGCCCATTGACGTCAATAATGACGTATGTTCCCATAGTAACGCCAATAGGGACTTTCCA
TTGACGTCAATGGGTGGAGTATTTACGGTAAACTGCCCACTTGGCAGTACATCAAGTGTATCATATGCCA
AGTACGCCCCCTATTGACGTCAATGACGGTAAATGGCCCGCCTGGCATTATGCCCAGTACATGACCTTAT
GGGACTTTCCTACTTGGCAGTACATCTACGTATTAGTCATCGCTATTACCATGGTGATGCGGTTTTGGCA
GTACATCAATGGGCGTGGATAGCGGTTTGACTCACGGGGATTTCCAAGTCTCCACCCCATTGACGTCAAT
GGGAGTTTGTTTTGGCACCAAAATCAACGGGACTTTCCAAAATGTCGTAACAACTCCGCCCCATTGACGC
AAATGGGCGGTAGGCGTGTACGGTGGGAGGTCTATATAAGCAGAGCTGGTTTAGTGAACCGTCAGATCCG
CTAGCATGTCCGTCCTGACGCCGCTGCTGCTGCGGGGCTTGACAGGCTCGGCCCGGCGGCTCCCAGTGCC
GCGCGCCAAGATCCATTCGTTGGGGGATCTGTCCGTCCTGACGCCGCTGCTGCTGCGGGGCTTGACAGGC
TCGGCCCGGCGGCTCCCAGTGCCGCGCGCCAAGATCCATTCGTTGGGGGATCCAATGGAGATGGCGAGCC
AGCAGGGCGAGACGATGTCCGGACCGCTGCACATTGGTTTGATTCCCACAGTTGGACCGTACCTGCTACC
GCATATTATCCCTATGCTGCACCAGACCTTTCCAAAGCTGGAAATGTATCTGCATGAAGCACAGACCCAC
CAGTTACTGGCGCAACTGGACAGCGGCAAACTCGATTGCGTGATCCTCGCACTGGTGAAAGAGAGCGAAG
CATTCATTGAAGTGCCGTTGTTTGATGAGCCAATGTTGCTGGCTATCTATGAAGATCACCCGTGGGCGAA
CCGCGAATGCGTACCGATGGCCGATCTGGCAGGGGAAAAACTGCTGATGCTGGAAGATGGTCACTGTTTG
CGCGATCAGGCAATGGGTTTCTGTTTTGAAGCCGGGGCGCTGAGCTCAACGGGTGAGACCTTCCAGGCCT
TCCGCACCACCGACGTCGGCCGCAAGCTGATCATCGATCAGAACGTTTTTATCGAGGGTACGCTGCCGAT
GGGTGTCGTCCGCCCGCTGACTGAAGTCGAGATGGACCATTACCGCGAGCCGTTCCTGAATCCTGTTGAC
CGCGAGCCACTGTGGCGCTTCCCAAACGAGCTGCCAATCGCCGGTGAGCCAGCGAACATCGTCGCGCTGG
TCGAAGAATACATGGACTGGCTGCACCAGTCCCCTGTCCCGAAGCTGCTGTTCTGGGGCACCCCAGGCGT
TCTGATCCCACCGGCCGAAGCCGCTCGCCTGGCCAAAAGCCTGCCTAACTGCAAGGCTGTGGACATCGGC
CCGGGTCTGAATCTGCTGCAAGAAGACAACCCGGACCTGATCGGCAGCGAGATCGCGCGCTGGCTGTCGA
CGCTCGAGATTTCCGGCGGAGGAACAGGTGGTTCTGGTGGAACAGGGGGTAGCGGAGGTACAGGAGGAAG
TATGGCGGAGATCGGAACTGGATTCCCGTTTGATCCGCATTATGTGGAAGTTCTGGGAGAGCGCATGCAT
TATGTGGACGTTGGTCCTCGTGATGGGACACCAGTGCTGTTCCTTCACGGCAATCCGACATCGTCGTACG
TGTGGCGTAATATCATCCCGCACGTTGCCCCCACGCACCGCTGCATTGCCCCTGACTTAATTGGTATGGG
GAAAAGTGATAAGCCTGATCTGGGGTACTTCTTTGACGACCACGTACGCTTCATGGATGCTTTTATTGAA
GCATTGGGTTTGGAGGAAGTAGTTTTGGTGATCCATGATTGGGGTAGTGCTCTGGGGTTCCATTGGGCCA
AGCGTAACCCAGAACGCGTGAAAGGAATTGCCTTTATGGAGTTCATCCGTCCGATTCCAACATGGGACGA
ATGGCGACCGGACCAACTGGATGAAGATACACACTTCCGCGCGACCAGCCTGGAAACTCTGCGCAACATG
GTGGCGGCAGGTAGCGGGATCACTTTACTGCCAGCGCTGGCTGTGCCGCCGGAGCGCAAACGCGATGGGG
TTGTTTATCTGCCGTGCATTAAGCCGGAACCACGCCGCACTATTGGTCTGGTTTATCGTCCTGGCTCACC
GCTGCGCAGCCGCTATGAGCAGCTGGCAGAGGCCATCCGCGCAAGAATGGATGGCCATTTCGATAAAGTT
TTAAAACAGGCGGTTTAA
Features (pLannotate 1.2.2; 18 found; start..end, strand, type, name):
     17..100     +  CDS            large T antigen (fragment): large T antigen from SV40 (simian virus 40)
    123..244     +  polyA_signal   SV40 poly(A) signal: SV40 polyadenylation signal
    278..706     -  rep_origin     f1 ori (sequence partly withheld): f1 bacteriophage origin of replication; arrow indicates direction of (+) strand synthesis
    733..837     +  promoter       AmpR promoter: bla
    839..1196    +  promoter       SV40 promoter: SV40 enhancer and early promoter
   1231..2025    +  CDS            NeoR/KanR: aminoglycoside phosphotransferase from Tn5; aph(3')-II (or nptII); confers resistance to neomycin, kanamycin, and G418 (Geneticin®)
   2046..2198    +  CDS            ble (fragment): BLE_KLEPN - Experimental evidence at protein level: Swiss-Prot protein existence level 1. Binding protein with a strong affinity to the bleomycin family of antibiotics. Binds to CL990; an antimitotic-antibiotic compound. From Klebsiella pneumoniae.
   2257..2304    +  polyA_signal   HSV TK poly(A) signal: herpes simplex virus thymidine kinase polyadenylation signal (Cole and Stacy, 1985)
   2395..2411    -  polyA_signal   bGH poly(A) signal (fragment): bovine growth hormone polyadenylation signal
   2633..3221    +  rep_origin     ori: high-copy-number ColE1/pMB1/pBR322/pUC origin of replication
   3396..3699    +  enhancer       CMV enhancer: human cytomegalovirus immediate early enhancer
   3700..3903    +  promoter       CMV promoter: human cytomegalovirus (CMV) immediate early promoter
   3932..4006    +  CDS            COX8 presequence: mitochondrial presequence of human cytochrome c oxidase subunit VIII (Rizutto et al., 1989)
   4026..4099    +  CDS            COX8 presequence (fragment): mitochondrial presequence of human cytochrome c oxidase subunit VIII (Rizutto et al., 1989)
   4121..4501    +  CDS            HyPerRed (fragment): red fluorescent genetically encoded indicator for H2O2 ()
   4541..4993    +  CDS            HaloTag® (fragment): modified bacterial dehalogenase that forms covalent bonds with chloroalkane derivatives
   5048..5470    +  CDS            dhaA (fragment): DHAA_PSEPV - Experimental evidence at protein level: Swiss-Prot protein existence level 1. Catalyzes hydrolytic cleavage of carbon-halogen bonds in halogenated aliphatic compounds, leading to the formation of the corresponding primary alcohols, halide ions and protons. Has a broad substrate specificity, as it is able to dehalogenate mono- and di- chlorinated and brominated alkanes (up to at least C10), and the two isomers of 1,3-dichloropropene to 3-chloroallyl alcohol; the highest activity was found with 1,2-dibromoethane, while no activity was observed with the analog 1,2-dichloroethane. Fro
   5485..5764    +  CDS            HyPerRed (fragment): red fluorescent genetically encoded indicator for H2O2 ()
