[The description below was written by a language model from this plasmid's Addgene catalogue record and pLannotate feature annotations shown in this document.]
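Description:
pC1-dmito-oROS-HT is a 5,764 bp mammalian expression plasmid that directs the chemigenetic hydrogen peroxide sensor oROS-HT to the mitochondrial matrix. The catalogue lists the backbone as pCDNA3.1, but the annotated features and the "pC1" name are more typical of a C1-style vector. These features are a high-copy ColE1/pUC origin, an f1 origin, and a single NeoR/KanR gene driven by tandem bacterial (bla) and SV40 early promoters and terminated by the HSV TK polyadenylation signal. This one marker gives kanamycin resistance in E. coli and G418 selection in mammalian cells, consistent with the recorded selections. The listed insert size equals the whole plasmid length and so does not describe the insert alone.

The payload is expressed from the CMV immediate-early enhancer and promoter and terminated by an SV40 poly(A) signal. The open reading frame begins with two successive copies of the human COX8 mitochondrial presequence, which probably explains the "dmito" label. A tandem presequence of this kind is commonly used to improve import into the matrix. The sensor follows, annotated as a HyPerRed-like fragment, then two HaloTag/dehalogenase (dhaA) fragments, then a second HyPerRed-like fragment. This pattern is consistent with a HaloTag-derived domain inserted within a bacterial peroxide-sensing domain of the type shared with HyPer sensors, in line with the E. coli species entry; the split HaloTag matches may reflect a rearranged domain, but the record does not say so. HaloTag binds chloroalkane-linked dyes covalently, so fluorescence depends on an added ligand, and the associated publication describes the sensor as far-red. The construct is intended for real-time imaging of mitochondrial H2O2 dynamics, including in combination with other reporters.
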