Addgene plasmid #216418: pC1-dmito-oROS-HT
Purpose: Targeting of the chemigenetic, fluorescent peroxide sensor oROS-HT to mitochondrial matrix.
Depositing lab: Andre Berndt. Publication: Far-red and sensitive sensor for monitoring real time H2O2 dynamics with subcellular resolution and in multi-parametric imaging applications. Lee J.D., Nguyen A., Jin Z.R., Moghadasi A., Gibbs C.E., Wait S.J., Evitts K.M., Asencio A., Bremner S.B., Zuniga S., Chavan V., Williams A., Smith N., Regnier M., Young J.E., Mack D., Nance E., Boyle P.M., Berndt A.. bioRxiv 2024.02.06.579232 10.1101/2024.02.06.579232.
Backbone
  Vector backbone: pCDNA3.1
  Total vector size (bp): 5764
  Vector type: Mammalian Expression
  Selectable markers: Neomycin (select with G418)
Growth in bacteria
  Bacterial resistance: Kanamycin, 50 μg/mL
  Growth temperature: 37°C
  Growth strain: DH5alpha
  Copy number: High Copy
Gene/Insert
  Gene/Insert name: dmito-oROS-HT
  Species: E.Coli
  Insert size (bp): 5764
  Promoter: CMV
  Cloning method: Gibson Cloning
  Sequencing primers: 5′ atgaagacgatcatcgccctgagc
Terms and licenses: Academic/Nonprofit Terms; Industry Terms: Not Available to Industry
Depositor comments: Please visit https://pubmed.ncbi.nlm.nih.gov/38352381/ for bioRxiv preprint.
How to cite: pC1-dmito-oROS-HT was a gift from Andre Berndt (Addgene plasmid # 216418 ; http://n2t.net/addgene:216418 ; RRID:Addgene_216418)
